Addgene plasmid #213971: pAAV-pCALM1-EYFP-WPRE-bGHpA
Purpose: AAV expression of EYFP from pCALM1 promoter
Depositing lab: Zhonghua Lu. Depositing organization: Shenzhen Institute of Advanced Technology (SIAT), Chinese Academy of Sciences. Publication: An ultra-compact promoter drives widespread neuronal expression in mouse and monkey brains. Wang J, Lin J, Chen Y, Liu J, Zheng Q, Deng M, Wang R, Zhang Y, Feng S, Xu Z, Ye W, Hu Y, Duan J, Lin Y, Dai J, Chen Y, Li Y, Luo T, Chen Q, Lu Z. Cell Rep. 2023 Nov 28;42(11):113348. doi: 10.1016/j.celrep.2023.113348. Epub 2023 Oct 31. PubMed 37910509.
Backbone
  Vector backbone: pAAV-hSyn1-EYFP
  Vector type: AAV
Growth in bacteria
  Bacterial resistance: Ampicillin, 100 μg/mL
  Growth temperature: 37°C
  Growth strain: NEB Stable
  Copy number: High Copy
Gene/Insert
  Gene/Insert name: pCALM1
  Species: H. sapiens (human)
  Cloning method: Restriction Enzyme; 5′ cloning site unknown (unknown if destroyed)
Terms and licenses: Academic/Nonprofit Terms; Industry Terms: Not Available to Industry
How to cite: pAAV-pCALM1-EYFP-WPRE-bGHpA was a gift from Zhonghua Lu (Addgene plasmid # 213971 ; http://n2t.net/addgene:213971 ; RRID:Addgene_213971)
