[The description below was written by a language model from this plasmid's Addgene catalogue record and pLannotate feature annotations shown in this document.]
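Description:
pAAV-pCALM1-EYFP-WPRE-bGHpA is an adeno-associated virus transfer plasmid derived from a pAAV-hSyn1-EYFP backbone. A promoter fragment from the human CALM1 gene (pCALM1) has been introduced by restriction cloning to drive the fluorescent reporter, presumably taking the place of the hSyn1 promoter named in the backbone. The plasmid is about 4.6 kb and is propagated in bacteria as a high-copy construct using a ColE1/pUC-type origin with ampicillin selection (β-lactamase under its own promoter). An f1 phage origin is also present, along with small remnants of the pBR322 bom and rop regions. It is grown in a recombination-deficient strain, which is common practice for keeping ITR repeats stable.

The expression cassette lies between AAV2 inverted terminal repeats, which are the cis elements needed for replication and packaging of the genome into AAV particles. The right ITR is annotated in full, whereas the left ITR was detected only as two short fragments. This may reflect sequencing or annotation difficulty in this structured region rather than a real truncation. The promoter itself is not annotated, but the unannotated gap of under 200 bp between the left ITR fragments and the EYFP start is where it would sit, which fits the "ultra-compact" description in the associated publication title. Downstream, mammalian codon-optimized EYFP is followed by WPRE, which enhances transcript stability and expression, and by a bovine growth hormone polyadenylation signal (annotated as a fragment). The construct is intended for AAV-mediated EYFP expression from pCALM1. Going by the publication title, it serves as a reporter for widespread neuronal expression in mouse and monkey brain, and the small promoter leaves more packaging capacity for cargo.
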