Features (pLannotate 1.2.2; 13 found; start..end, strand, type, name):
     12..39      +  repeat_region  AAV2 ITR (fragment): inverted terminal repeat of adeno-associated virus serotype 2 inverted
     68..95      +  repeat_region  AAV2 ITR (fragment): inverted terminal repeat of adeno-associated virus serotype 2 inverted
    278..997     +  CDS            EYFP: enhanced YFP mammalian codon-optimized
   1009..1597    +  misc_feature   WPRE: woodchuck hepatitis virus posttranscriptional regulatory element
   1608..1783    +  polyA_signal   bGH poly(A) signal (fragment): bovine growth hormone polyadenylation signal
   1824..1964    +  repeat_region  AAV2 ITR: inverted terminal repeat of adeno-associated virus serotype 2 inverted
   1969..2020    -  misc_feature   bom (fragment): basis of mobility region from pBR322
   2039..2494    +  rep_origin     f1 ori (sequence partly withheld): f1 bacteriophage origin of replication; arrow indicates direction of (+) strand synthesis
   2495..2544    -  misc_feature   bom (fragment): basis of mobility region from pBR322
   2646..2681    -  CDS            rop (fragment): Rop protein, which maintains plasmids at low copy number; rop
   2776..2880    +  promoter       AmpR promoter: bla
   2881..3741    +  CDS            AmpR: β-lactamase; bla; confers resistance to ampicillin, carbenicillin, and related antibiotics
   3912..4500    +  rep_origin     ori: high-copy-number ColE1/pMB1/pBR322/pUC origin of replication
>Addgene plasmid #213971 | pAAV-pCALM1-EYFP-WPRE-bGHpA | addgene full sequence | sequence record 431679 | Addgene NGS Result
CCTGCAGGCAGCTGCGCGCTCGCTCGCTCACTGAGGCCGCCCGGGCGTCGGGCGACCTTTGGTCGCCCGG
CCTCAGTGAGCGAGCGAGCGCGCAGAGAGGGAGTGGCCAACTCCATCACTAGGGGTTCCTGCGGCCGCAC
GCGTCGCTCTGCGCGAGGCGGCTCCGCCGCGGCGGAGGGATACGGCGCACCATATATATATCGCGGGGCG
CAGACTCGCGCTCCGGCAGTGGTGCTGGGAGTGTCGTGGACGCCGTGCCGTTACTGGATCCGCCACCATG
GTGAGCAAGGGCGAGGAGCTGTTCACCGGGGTGGTGCCCATCCTGGTCGAGCTGGACGGCGACGTAAACG
GCCACAAGTTCAGCGTGTCCGGCGAGGGCGAGGGCGATGCCACCTACGGCAAGCTGACCCTGAAGTTCAT
CTGCACCACCGGCAAGCTGCCCGTGCCCTGGCCCACCCTCGTGACCACCTTCGGCTACGGCCTGCAGTGC
TTCGCCCGCTACCCCGACCACATGAAGCAGCACGACTTCTTCAAGTCCGCCATGCCCGAAGGCTACGTCC
AGGAGCGCACCATCTTCTTCAAGGACGACGGCAACTACAAGACCCGCGCCGAGGTGAAGTTCGAGGGCGA
CACCCTGGTGAACCGCATCGAGCTGAAGGGCATCGACTTCAAGGAGGACGGCAACATCCTGGGGCACAAG
CTGGAGTACAACTACAACAGCCACAACGTCTATATCATGGCCGACAAGCAGAAGAACGGCATCAAGGTGA
ACTTCAAGATCCGCCACAACATCGAGGACGGCAGCGTGCAGCTCGCCGACCACTACCAGCAGAACACCCC
CATCGGCGACGGCCCCGTGCTGCTGCCCGACAACCACTACCTGAGCTACCAGTCCGCCCTGAGCAAAGAC
CCCAACGAGAAGCGCGATCACATGGTCCTGCTGGAGTTCGTGACCGCCGCCGGGATCACTCTCGGCATGG
ACGAGCTGTACAAGTAAGTCGACTCGATAATCAACCTCTGGATTACAAAATTTGTGAAAGATCGACTGGT
ATTCTTAACTATGTTGCTCCTTTTACGCTATGTGGATACGCTGCTTTAATGCCTTTGTATCATGCTATTG
CTTCCCGTATGGCTTTCATTTTCTCCTCCTTGTATAAATCCTGGTTGCTGTCTCTTTATGAGGAGTTGTG
GCCCGTTGTCAGGCAACGTGGCGTGGTGTGCACTGTGTTTGCTGACGCAACCCCCACTGGTTGGGGCATT
GCCACCACCTGTCAGCTCCTTTCCGGGACTTTCGCTTTCCCCCTCCCTATTGCCACGGCGGAACTCATCG
CCGCCTGCCTTGCCCGCTGCTGGACAGGGGCTCGGCTGTTGGGCACTGACAATTCCGTGGTGTTGTCGGG
GAAATCATCGTCCTTTCCTTGGCTGCTCGCCTATGTTGCCACCTGGATTCTGCGCGGGACGTCCTTCTGC
TACGTCCCTTCGGCCCTCAATCCAGCGGACCTTCCTTCCCGCGGCCTGCTGCCGGCTCTGCGGCCTCTTC
CGCGTCTTCGCCTTCGCCCTCAGACGAGTCGGATCTCCCTTTGGGCCGCCTCCCCGCATCGGAGCTCTGC
CCCTCCCCCGTGCCTTCCTTGACCCTGGAAGGTGCCACTCCCACTGTCCTTTCCTAATAAAATGAGGAAA
TTGCATCGCATTGTCTGAGTAGGTGTCATTCTATTCTGGGGGGTGGGGTGGGGCAGGACAGCAAGGGGGA
GGATTGGGAAGACAATAGCAGGCATGCTGGGGATATCTTTCACCGGTGTGGCACGTGCGGACCGAGCGGC
CGCAGGAACCCCTAGTGATGGAGTTGGCCACTCCCTCTCTGCGCGCTCGCTCGCTCACTGAGGCCGGGCG
ACCAAAGGTCGCCCGACGCCCGGGCTTTGCCCGGGCGGCCTCAGTGAGCGAGCGAGCGCGCAGCTGCCTG
CAGGGGCGCCTGATGCGGTATTTTCTCCTTACGCATCTGTGCGGTATTTCACACCGCATA
[95 nt withheld, positions 2021-2115]
T
[46 nt withheld, positions 2117-2162]
C
[141 nt withheld, positions 2164-2304]
CCTTTGACGTTGGAGTCCACGTTCTTT
[37 nt withheld, positions 2332-2368]
ACTCTATCTCGGGCTATTCTTTTGATTTATAAGGGATTTTGCCGATTTCGGTCTATTGGTTAAAAAATGA
GCTGATTTAACAAAAATTTAACGCGAATTTTAACAAAATATTAACGTTTACAATTTTATGGTGCACTCTC
AGTACAATCTGCTCTGATGCCGCATAGTTAAGCCAGCCCCGACACCCGCCAACACCCGCTGACGCGCCCT
GACGGGCTTGTCTGCTCCCGGCATCCGCTTACAGACAAGCTGTGACCGTCTCCGGGAGCTGCATGTGTCA
GAGGTTTTCACCGTCATCACCGAAACGCGCGAGACGAAAGGGCCTCGTGATACGCCTATTTTTATAGGTT
AATGTCATGATAATAATGGTTTCTTAGACGTCAGGTGGCACTTTTCGGGGAAATGTGCGCGGAACCCCTA
TTTGTTTATTTTTCTAAATACATTCAAATATGTATCCGCTCATGAGACAATAACCCTGATAAATGCTTCA
ATAATATTGAAAAAGGAAGAGTATGAGTATTCAACATTTCCGTGTCGCCCTTATTCCCTTTTTTGCGGCA
TTTTGCCTTCCTGTTTTTGCTCACCCAGAAACGCTGGTGAAAGTAAAAGATGCTGAAGATCAGTTGGGTG
CACGAGTGGGTTACATCGAACTGGATCTCAACAGCGGTAAGATCCTTGAGAGTTTTCGCCCCGAAGAACG
TTTTCCAATGATGAGCACTTTTAAAGTTCTGCTATGTGGCGCGGTATTATCCCGTATTGACGCCGGGCAA
GAGCAACTCGGTCGCCGCATACACTATTCTCAGAATGACTTGGTTGAGTACTCACCAGTCACAGAAAAGC
ATCTTACGGATGGCATGACAGTAAGAGAATTATGCAGTGCTGCCATAACCATGAGTGATAACACTGCGGC
CAACTTACTTCTGACAACGATCGGAGGACCGAAGGAGCTAACCGCTTTTTTGCACAACATGGGGGATCAT
GTAACTCGCCTTGATCGTTGGGAACCGGAGCTGAATGAAGCCATACCAAACGACGAGCGTGACACCACGA
TGCCTGTAGCAATGGCAACAACGTTGCGCAAACTATTAACTGGCGAACTACTTACTCTAGCTTCCCGGCA
ACAATTAATAGACTGGATGGAGGCGGATAAAGTTGCAGGACCACTTCTGCGCTCGGCCCTTCCGGCTGGC
TGGTTTATTGCTGATAAATCTGGAGCCGGTGAGCGTGGGTCTCGCGGTATCATTGCAGCACTGGGGCCAG
ATGGTAAGCCCTCCCGTATCGTAGTTATCTACACGACGGGGAGTCAGGCAACTATGGATGAACGAAATAG
ACAGATCGCTGAGATAGGTGCCTCACTGATTAAGCATTGGTAACTGTCAGACCAAGTTTACTCATATATA
CTTTAGATTGATTTAAAACTTCATTTTTAATTTAAAAGGATCTAGGTGAAGATCCTTTTTGATAATCTCA
TGACCAAAATCCCTTAACGTGAGTTTTCGTTCCACTGAGCGTCAGACCCCGTAGAAAAGATCAAAGGATC
TTCTTGAGATCCTTTTTTTCTGCGCGTAATCTGCTGCTTGCAAACAAAAAAACCACCGCTACCAGCGGTG
GTTTGTTTGCCGGATCAAGAGCTACCAACTCTTTTTCCGAAGGTAACTGGCTTCAGCAGAGCGCAGATAC
CAAATACTGTTCTTCTAGTGTAGCCGTAGTTAGGCCACCACTTCAAGAACTCTGTAGCACCGCCTACATA
CCTCGCTCTGCTAATCCTGTTACCAGTGGCTGCTGCCAGTGGCGATAAGTCGTGTCTTACCGGGTTGGAC
TCAAGACGATAGTTACCGGATAAGGCGCAGCGGTCGGGCTGAACGGGGGGTTCGTGCACACAGCCCAGCT
TGGAGCGAACGACCTACACCGAACTGAGATACCTACAGCGTGAGCTATGAGAAAGCGCCACGCTTCCCGA
AGGGAGAAAGGCGGACAGGTATCCGGTAAGCGGCAGGGTCGGAACAGGAGAGCGCACGAGGGAGCTTCCA
GGGGGAAACGCCTGGTATCTTTATAGTCCTGTCGGGTTTCGCCACCTCTGACTTGAGCGTCGATTTTTGT
GATGCTCGTCAGGGGGGCGGAGCCTATGGAAAAACGCCAGCAACGCGGCCTTTTTACGGTTCCTGGCCTT
TTGCTGGCCTTTTGCTCACATGT
